Addgene plasmid #35292: pBbS6a-RFP
Depositing lab: Jay Keasling. Depositing organization: University of California, Berkeley. Publication: BglBrick vectors and datasheets: A synthetic biology platform for gene expression. Lee TS, Krupa RA, Zhang F, Hajimorad M, Holtz WJ, Prasad N, Lee SK, Keasling JD. J Biol Eng. 2011 Sep 20;5:12. 10.1186/1754-1611-5-12 PubMed 21933410.
Backbone
  Vector backbone: pBb
  Backbone size w/o insert (bp): 5112
  Vector type: Bacterial Expression, Synthetic Biology
Growth in bacteria
  Bacterial resistance: Ampicillin, 100 μg/mL
  Growth temperature: 37°C
  Growth strain: DH5alpha
  Copy number: Low Copy
Gene/Insert
  Gene/Insert name: RFP (alt name: JBEI Part ID: JPUB_000058)
  Species: Synthetic
  Insert size (bp): 678
  Promoter: LlacO-1
  Cloning method: Restriction Enzyme
  Sequencing primers: 5′ jkRFP-R (gctttggaaccgtactggaa); 3′ jkRFP-F (tggtcactacgacgctgaag)
Terms and licenses: Academic/Nonprofit Terms; Industry Terms: Not Available to Industry
Depositor comments: JBEI Part ID: JPUB_000058; Origin: SC101
How to cite: pBbS6a-RFP was a gift from Jay Keasling (Addgene plasmid # 35292 ; http://n2t.net/addgene:35292 ; RRID:Addgene_35292)
