[The description below was written by a language model from this plasmid's Addgene catalogue record and pLannotate feature annotations shown in this document.]
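Description:
pBbS6a-RFP is a bacterial expression plasmid from the BglBrick (pBb) family of standardized synthetic-biology vectors, in which origin, promoter and resistance marker are treated as interchangeable modules. This member combines a pSC101 replication origin with its required Rep101 (RepA) initiator protein, giving low copy number in E. coli. Its selectable marker is an ampicillin resistance cassette in which β-lactamase is expressed from its own bla promoter and followed by a lambda t0 terminator. The full depositor sequence is 5,790 nt, consistent with the stated 5,112 bp backbone plus a 678 bp insert.

The payload is a synthetic RFP coding sequence, annotated as mRFP1, a monomeric DsRed derivative, placed under the LlacO-1 promoter. The feature table reflects this promoter as two lac operator sites adjoining a fragment matched to the related PLtetO-1 promoter. That pattern fits a phage lambda PL-derived core carrying lac rather than tet operators. A divergently oriented lacI gene with its own promoter supplies lac repressor from the plasmid itself, so expression is held off until relieved by IPTG or lactose, independent of the host's repressor level. Downstream of RFP, tandem rrnB T1 and T7Te terminators insulate the reporter cassette from the rest of the plasmid. A short tetracycline-efflux fragment and a CAP binding site are also annotated near lacI. These appear to be leftover flanking sequence, and the truncated TcR fragment would not be expected to confer tetracycline resistance.

The construct serves as a characterized reference vector: RFP fluorescence reports the strength, leakiness and inducibility of this promoter and origin combination. The reporter can also be replaced by restriction cloning with a gene of interest for low-copy, IPTG-inducible expression.
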