Features (pLannotate 1.2.2; 15 found; start..end, strand, type, name):
     15..36      -  protein_bind   CAP binding site: CAP binding activates transcription in the presence of cAMP. E. coli catabolite activator protein
     49..1131    -  CDS            lacI: lac repressor; lacI; The lac repressor binds to the lac operator to inhibit transcription in E. coli. This inhibition can be relieved by adding lactose or isopropyl-β-D-thiogalactopyranoside (IPTG).
   1132..1209    -  promoter       lacI promoter: lacI
   1217..1496    -  CDS            TcR (fragment): tetracycline efflux protein; tet; confers resistance to tetracycline
   1502..1518    +  protein_bind   lac operator: The lac repressor binds to the lac operator to inhibit transcription in E. coli. This inhibition can be relieved by adding lactose or isopropyl-β-D-thiogalactopyranoside (IPTG). lac repressor encoded by lacI
   1525..1541    +  protein_bind   lac operator: The lac repressor binds to the lac operator to inhibit transcription in E. coli. This inhibition can be relieved by adding lactose or isopropyl-β-D-thiogalactopyranoside (IPTG). lac repressor encoded by lacI
   1541..1573    +  promoter       PLtetO-1 promoter (fragment): modified phage lambda PL promoter with tet operator sites (Lutz and Bujard, 1997)
   1609..2286    +  CDS            mRFP1: monomeric derivative of DsRed (Campbell et al., 2002)
   2319..2390    +  terminator     rrnB T1 terminator: transcription terminator T1 from the E. coli rrnB gene
   2406..2433    +  terminator     T7Te terminator: phage T7 early transcription terminator
   2964..3914    -  CDS            Rep101: RepA protein needed for replication with the pSC101 origin; rep101
   3962..4184    -  rep_origin     pSC101 ori: low-copy replication origin that requires the Rep101 protein
   4676..4770    -  terminator     lambda t0 terminator: transcription terminator from phage lambda
   4800..5660    -  CDS            AmpR: β-lactamase; bla; confers resistance to ampicillin, carbenicillin, and related antibiotics
   5661..5765    -  promoter       AmpR promoter: bla
>Addgene plasmid #35292 | pBbS6a-RFP | depositor full sequence | sequence record 42959 | pBbS6a-RFP sequence 5790 bps
GACGTCGGTGCCTAATGAGTGAGCTAACTTACATTAATTGCGTTGCGCTCACTGCCCGCTTTCCAGTCGG
GAAACCTGTCGTGCCAGCTGCATTAATGAATCGGCCAACGCGCGGGGAGAGGCGGTTTGCGTATTGGGCG
CCAGGGTGGTTTTTCTTTTCACCAGTGAGACGGGCAACAGCTGATTGCCCTTCACCGCCTGGCCCTGAGA
GAGTTGCAGCAAGCGGTCCACGCTGGTTTGCCCCAGCAGGCGAAAATCCTGTTTGATGGTGGTTAACGGC
GGGATATAACATGAGCTGTCTTCGGTATCGTCGTATCCCACTACCGAGATGTCCGCACCAACGCGCAGCC
CGGACTCGGTAATGGCGCGCATTGCGCCCAGCGCCATCTGATCGTTGGCAACCAGCATCGCAGTGGGAAC
GATGCCCTCATTCAGCATTTGCATGGTTTGTTGAAAACCGGACATGGCACTCCAGTCGCCTTCCCGTTCC
GCTATCGGCTGAATTTGATTGCGAGTGAGATATTTATGCCAGCCAGCCAGACGCAGACGCGCCGAGACAG
AACTTAATGGGCCCGCTAACAGCGCGATTTGCTGGTGACCCAATGCGACCAGATGCTCCACGCCCAGTCG
CGTACCGTCTTCATGGGAGAAAATAATACTGTTGATGGGTGTCTGGTCAGAGACATCAAGAAATAACGCC
GGAACATTAGTGCAGGCAGCTTCCACAGCAATGGCATCCTGGTCATCCAGCGGATAGTTAATGATCAGCC
CACTGACGCGTTGCGCGAGAAGATTGTGCACCGCCGCTTTACAGGCTTCGACGCCGCTTCGTTCTACCAT
CGACACCACCACGCTGGCACCCAGTTGATCGGCGCGAGATTTAATCGCCGCGACAATTTGCGACGGCGCG
TGCAGGGCCAGACTGGAGGTGGCAACGCCAATCAGCAACGACTGTTTGCCCGCCAGTTGTTGTGCCACGC
GGTTGGGAATGTAATTCAGCTCCGCCATCGCCGCTTCCACTTTTTCCCGCGTTTTCGCAGAAACGTGGCT
GGCCTGGTTCACCACGCGGGAAACGGTCTGATAAGAGACACCGGCATACTCTGCGACATCGTATAACGTT
ACTGGTTTCACATTCACCACCCTGAATTGACTCTCTTCCGGGCGCTATCATGCCATACCGCGAAAGGTTT
TGCGCCATTCGATGGTGTCCGGGATCTCGACGCTCTCCCTTATGCGACTCCTGCATTAGGAAGCAGCCCA
GTAGTAGGTTGAGGCCGTTGAGCACCGCCGCCGCAAGGAATGGTGCATGCAAGGAGATGGCGCCCAACAG
TCCCCCGGCCACGGGGCCTGCCACCATACCCACGCCGAAACAAGCGCTCATGAGCCCGAAGTGGCGAGCC
CGATCTTCCCCATCGGTGATGTCGGCGATATAGGCGCCAGCAACCGCACCTGTGGCGCCGGTGATGCCGG
CCACGATGCGTCCGGCGTAGAGGATCGAGAATTGTGAGCGGATAACAATTGACATTGTGAGCGGATAACA
AGATACTGAGCACATCAGCAGGACGCACTGACCGAATTCAAAAGATCTTTTAAGAAGGAGATATACATAT
GGCGAGTAGCGAAGACGTTATCAAAGAGTTCATGCGTTTCAAAGTTCGTATGGAAGGTTCCGTTAACGGT
CACGAGTTCGAAATCGAAGGTGAAGGTGAAGGTCGTCCGTACGAAGGTACCCAGACCGCTAAACTGAAAG
TTACCAAAGGTGGTCCGCTGCCGTTCGCTTGGGACATCCTGTCCCCGCAGTTCCAGTACGGTTCCAAAGC
TTACGTTAAACACCCGGCTGACATCCCGGACTACCTGAAACTGTCCTTCCCGGAAGGTTTCAAATGGGAA
CGTGTTATGAACTTCGAAGACGGTGGTGTTGTTACCGTTACCCAGGACTCCTCCCTGCAAGACGGTGAGT
TCATCTACAAAGTTAAACTGCGTGGTACCAACTTCCCGTCCGACGGTCCGGTTATGCAGAAAAAAACCAT
GGGTTGGGAAGCTTCCACCGAACGTATGTACCCGGAAGACGGTGCTCTGAAAGGTGAAATCAAAATGCGT
CTGAAACTGAAAGACGGTGGTCACTACGACGCTGAAGTTAAAACCACCTACATGGCTAAAAAACCGGTTC
AGCTGCCGGGTGCTTACAAAACCGACATCAAACTGGACATCACCTCCCACAACGAAGACTACACCATCGT
TGAACAGTACGAACGTGCTGAAGGTCGTCACTCCACCGGTGCTTAAGGATCCAAACTCGAGTAAGGATCT
CCAGGCATCAAATAAAACGAAAGGCTCAGTCGAAAGACTGGGCCTTTCGTTTTATCTGTTGTTTGTCGGT
GAACGCTCTCTACTAGAGTCACACTGGCTCACCTTCGGGTGGGCCTTTCTGCGTTTATACCTAGGGTACG
GGTTTTGCTGCCCGCAAACGGGCTGTTCTGGTGTTGCTAGTTTGTTATCAGAATCGCAGATCCGGCTTCA
GCCGGTTTGCCGGCTGAAAGCGCTATTTCTTCCAGAATTGCCATGATTTTTTCCCCACGGGAGGCGTCAC
TGGCTCCCGTGTTGTCGGCAGCTTTGATTCGATAAGCAGCATCGCCTGTTTCAGGCTGTCTATGTGTGAC
TGTTGAGCTGTAACAAGTTGTCTCAGGTGTTCAATTTCATGTTCTAGTTGCTTTGTTTTACTGGTTTCAC
CTGTTCTATTAGGTGTTACATGCTGTTCATCTGTTACATTGTCGATCTGTTCATGGTGAACAGCTTTGAA
TGCACCAAAAACTCGTAAAAGCTCTGATGTATCTATCTTTTTTACACCGTTTTCATCTGTGCATATGGAC
AGTTTTCCCTTTGATATGTAACGGTGAACAGTTGTTCTACTTTTGTTTGTTAGTCTTGATGCTTCACTGA
TAGATACAAGAGCCATAAGAACCTCAGATCCTTCCGTATTTAGCCAGTATGTTCTCTAGTGTGGTTCGTT
GTTTTTGCGTGAGCCATGAGAACGAACCATTGAGATCATACTTACTTTGCATGTCACTCAAAAATTTTGC
CTCAAAACTGGTGAGCTGAATTTTTGCAGTTAAAGCATCGTGTAGTGTTTTTCTTAGTCCGTTATGTAGG
TAGGAATCTGATGTAATGGTTGTTGGTATTTTGTCACCATTCATTTTTATCTGGTTGTTCTCAAGTTCGG
TTACGAGATCCATTTGTCTATCTAGTTCAACTTGGAAAATCAACGTATCAGTCGGGCGGCCTCGCTTATC
AACCACCAATTTCATATTGCTGTAAGTGTTTAAATCTTTACTTATTGGTTTCAAAACCCATTGGTTAAGC
CTTTTAAACTCATGGTAGTTATTTTCAAGCATTAACATGAACTTAAATTCATCAAGGCTAATCTCTATAT
TTGCCTTGTGAGTTTTCTTTTGTGTTAGTTCTTTTAATAACCACTCATAAATCCTCATAGAGTATTTGTT
TTCAAAAGACTTAACATGTTCCAGATTATATTTTATGAATTTTTTTAACTGGAAAAGATAAGGCAATATC
TCTTCACTAAAAACTAATTCTAATTTTTCGCTTGAGAACTTGGCATAGTTTGTCCACTGGAAAATCTCAA
AGCCTTTAACCAAAGGATTCCTGATTTCCACAGTTCTCGTCATCAGCTCTCTGGTTGCTTTAGCTAATAC
ACCATAAGCATTTTCCCTACTGATGTTCATCATCTGAGCGTATTGGTTATAAGTGAACGATACCGTCCGT
TCTTTCCTTGTAGGGTTTTCAATCGTGGGGTTGAGTAGTGCCACACAGCATAAAATTAGCTTGGTTTCAT
GCTCCGTTAAGTCATAGCGACTAATCGCTAGTTCATTTGCTTTGAAAACAACTAATTCAGACATACATCT
CAATTGGTCTAGGTGATTTTAATCACTATACCAATTGAGATGGGCTAGTCAATGATAATTACTAGTCCTT
TTCCCGGGTGATCTGGGTATCTGTAAATTCTGCTAGACCTTTGCTGGAAAACTTGTAAATTCTGCTAGAC
CCTCTGTAAATTCCGCTAGACCTTTGTGTGTTTTTTTTGTTTATATTCAAGTGGTTATAATTTATAGAAT
AAAGAAAGAATAAAAAAAGATAAAAAGAATAGATCCCAGCCCTGTGTATAACTCACTACTTTAGTCAGTT
CCGCAGTATTACAAAAGGATGTCGCAAACGCTGTTTGCTCCTCTACAAAACAGACCTTAAAACCCTAAAG
GCTTAAGTAGCACCCTCGCAAGCTCGGGCAAATCGCTGAATATTCCTTTTGTCTCCGACCATCAGGCACC
TGAGTCGCTGTCTTTTTCGTGACATTCAGTTCGCTGCGCTCACGGCTCTGGCAGTGAATGGGGGTAAATG
GCACTACAGGCGCCTTTTATGGATTCATGCAAGGAAACTACCCATAATACAAGAAAAGCCCGTCACGGGC
TTCTCAGGGCGTTTTATGGCGGGTCTGCTATGTGGTGCTATCTGACTTTTTGCTGTTCAGCAGTTCCTGC
CCTCTGATTTTCCAGTCTGACCACTTCGGATTATCCCGTGACAGGTCATTCAGACTGGCTAATGCACCCA
GTAAGGCAGCGGTATCATCAACAGGCTTACCCGTCTTACTGTCCCTAGTGCTTGGATTCTCACCAATAAA
AAACGCCCGGCGGCAACCGAGCGTTCTGAACAAATCCAGATGGAGTTCTGAGGTCATTACTGGATCTATC
AACAGGAGTCCAAGCGAGCTCGTAAACTTGGTCTGACAGTTACCAATGCTTAATCAGTGAGGCACCTATC
TCAGCGATCTGTCTATTTCGTTCATCCATAGTTGCCTGACTCCCCGTCGTGTAGATAACTACGATACGGG
AGGGCTTACCATCTGGCCCCAGTGCTGCAATGATACCGCGAGACCCACGCTCACCGGCTCCAGATTTATC
AGCAATAAACCAGCCAGCCGGAAGGGCCGAGCGCAGAAGTGGTCCTGCAACTTTATCCGCCTCCATCCAG
TCTATTAATTGTTGCCGGGAAGCTAGAGTAAGTAGTTCGCCAGTTAATAGTTTGCGCAACGTTGTTGCCA
TTGCTACAGGCATCGTGGTGTCACGCTCGTCGTTTGGTATGGCTTCATTCAGCTCCGGTTCCCAACGATC
AAGGCGAGTTACATGATCCCCCATGTTGTGCAAAAAAGCGGTTAGCTCCTTCGGTCCTCCGATCGTTGTC
AGAAGTAAGTTGGCCGCAGTGTTATCACTCATGGTTATGGCAGCACTGCATAATTCTCTTACTGTCATGC
CATCCGTAAGATGCTTTTCTGTGACTGGTGAGTACTCAACCAAGTCATTCTGAGAATAGTGTATGCGGCG
ACCGAGTTGCTCTTGCCCGGCGTCAATACGGGATAATACCGCGCCACATAGCAGAACTTTAAAAGTGCTC
ATCATTGGAAAACGTTCTTCGGGGCGAAAACTCTCAAGGATCTTACCGCTGTTGAGATCCAGTTCGATGT
AACCCACTCGTGCACCCAACTGATCTTCAGCATCTTTTACTTTCACCAGCGTTTCTGGGTGAGCAAAAAC
AGGAAGGCAAAATGCCGCAAAAAAGGGAATAAGGGCGACACGGAAATGTTGAATACTCATACTCTTCCTT
TTTCAATATTATTGAAGCATTTATCAGGGTTATTGTCTCATGAGCGGATACATATTTGAATGTATTTAGA
AAAATAAACAAATAGGGGTTCCGCGCACATTTCCCCGAAAAGTGCCACCT
