>Addgene plasmid #35292 | pBbS6a-RFP | addgene partial sequence | sequence record 43550 | jkRFP-F 5'-tggtcactacgacgctgaag-3'
AGCTGCCGGGTGCTTACAAAACCGACATCAAACTGGACATCACCTCCCACAACGAAGACTACACCATCGT
TGAACAGTACGAACGTGCTGAAGGTCGTCACTCCACCGGTGCTTAAGGATCCAAACTCGAGTAAGGATCT
CCAGGCATCAAATAAAACGAAAGGCTCAGTCGAAAGACTGGGCCTTTCGTTTTATCTGTTGTTTGTCGGT
GAACGCTCTCTACTAGAGTCACACTGGCTCACCTTCGGGTGGGCCTTTCTGCGTTTATACCTAGGGTACG
GGTTTTGCTGCCCGCAAACGGGCTGTTCTGGTGTTGCTAGTTTGTTATCAGAATCGCAGATCCGGCTTCA
GCCGGTTTGCCGGCTGAAAGCGCTATTTCTTCCAGAATTGCCATGATTTTTTCCCCACGGGAGGCGTCAC
TGGCTCCCGTGTTGTCGGCAGCTTTGATTCGATAAGCAGCATCGCCTGTTTCAGGCTGTCTATGTGTGAC
TGTTGAGCTGTAACAAGTTGTCTCAGGTGTTCAATTTCATGTTCTAGTTGCTTTGTTTTACTGGTTTCAC
CTGTTCTATTAGGTGTTACATGCTGTTCATCTGTTACATTGTCGATCTGTTCATGGTGAACAGCTTTGAA
TGCACCAAAAACTCGTAAAAGCTCTGATGTATCTATCTTTTTTACACCGTTTTCATCTGTGCATATGGAC
AGTTTTCCCTTTGATATGTAACGGTGAACAGTTGTTCTACTTTTGTTTGTTAGTCTTGATGCTTCACTGA
TAGATACAAGAGCCATAAGAACCTCAGATCCTTCCGTATT
