>Addgene plasmid #35292 | pBbS6a-RFP | addgene partial sequence | sequence record 43551 | jkRFP-R 5'-gctttggaaccgtactggaa-3'
TTCAGTTTAGCGGTCTGGGTACCTTCGTACGGACGACCTTCACCTTCACCTTCGATTTCGAACTCGTGAC
CGTTAACGGAACCTTCCATACGAACTTTGAAACGCATGAACTCTTTGATAACGTCTTCGCTACTCGCCAT
ATGTATATCTCCTTCTTAAAAGATCTTTTGAATTCGGTCAGTGCGTCCTGCTGATGTGCTCAGTATCTTG
TTATCCGCTCACAATGTCAATTGTTATCCGCTCACAATTCTCGATCCTCTACGCCGGACGCATCGTGGCC
GGCATCACCGGCGCCACAGGTGCGGTTGCTGGCGCCTATATCGCCGACATCACCGATGGGGAAGATCGGG
CTCGCCACTTCGGGCTCATGAGCGCTTGTTTCGGCGTGGGTATGGTGGCAGGCCCCGTGGCCGGGGGACT
GTTGGGCGCCATCTCCTTGCATGCACCATTCCTTGCGGCGGCGGTGCTCAACGGCCTCAACCTACTACTG
GGCTGCTTCCTAATGCAGGAGTCGCATAAGGGAGAGCGTCGAGATCCCGGACACCATCGAATGGCGCAAA
ACCTTTCGCGGTATGGCATGATAGCGCCCGGAAGAGAGTCAATTCAGGGTGGTGAATGTGAAACCAGTAA
CGTTATACGATGTCGCAGAGTATGCCGGTGTCTCTTATCAGACCGTTTCCCGCGTGGTGAACCAGGCCAG
CCACGTTTCTGCGAAAACGCGGGAAAAAGTGGGAAGCGGCGATGGCGGAGCTGAATTACATTCCCAACCG
CGTGGCACAACAAC
